Addgene plasmid #11509: pFR_CrPV_xb
Depositing lab: Phil Sharp. Depositing organization: Massachusetts Institute of Technology. Publication: Short RNAs Repress Translation after Initiation in Mammalian Cells. Petersen CP, Bordeleau ME, Pelletier J, Sharp PA. Mol Cell. 2006 Feb 17. 21(4):533-42. 10.1016/j.molcel.2006.01.031 PubMed 16483934.
Backbone
  Vector backbone: pRL-TK
  Backbone manufacturer: Promega
  Backbone size w/o insert (bp): 4045
  Vector type: Luciferase
Growth in bacteria
  Bacterial resistance: Ampicillin, 100 μg/mL
  Growth temperature: 37°C
  Growth strain: DH5alpha
  Copy number: Unknown
Gene/Insert
  Gene/Insert name: Firefly luciferase, Cricket Paralysis Virus IRES sequence, Renilla, and 3'UTR short RNA binding sites
  Cloning method: Restriction Enzyme; 5′ cloning site see comments (unknown if destroyed); 3′ cloning site see comments (unknown if destroyed)
  Sequencing primers: 5′ na; 3′ EBV-rev
Terms and licenses: Academic/Nonprofit Terms; Industry Terms: Not Available to Industry
Depositor comments: The CrPV IRES sequence was cloned by splint ligation of two synthetic 100mers, and cloned into the 5' UTR of pRL-TKx6; the firefly luciferase ORF was then inserted into the resulting construct. Six short RNA binding sites for CXCR4 are also present.
How to cite: pFR_CrPV_xb was a gift from Phil Sharp (Addgene plasmid # 11509 ; http://n2t.net/addgene:11509 ; RRID:Addgene_11509)
