[The description below was written by a language model from this plasmid's Addgene catalogue record and pLannotate feature annotations shown in this document.]
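Description:
pFR_CrPV_xb is a bicistronic dual-luciferase reporter plasmid for mammalian cells, built on the Promega pRL-TK backbone. It is maintained in E. coli through a high-copy ColE1/pUC-type origin of replication and selected with ampicillin via the β-lactamase (AmpR) gene and its own bla promoter. The sequenced record is about 5.9 kb.

A single transcription unit is driven by the herpes simplex virus thymidine kinase promoter, a moderate constitutive promoter. The first cistron is the enhanced luc+ firefly luciferase ORF, translated by conventional cap-dependent scanning. It is followed by the cricket paralysis virus (Cripavirus) intergenic IRES, which the depositor assembled from two synthetic oligonucleotides by splint ligation, and then by the Renilla luciferase ORF. The CrPV IRES recruits ribosomes directly and is known for starting translation without the canonical initiation factors or initiator tRNA, so Renilla output reports factor-independent initiation from the same mRNA that yields cap-dependent firefly signal. According to the depositor, the 3′ UTR carries six binding sites for a CXCR4 short RNA, inherited from the parental pRL-TKx6 construct. These sites are not annotated in the feature table but would presumably lie in the unannotated stretch between the Renilla stop codon and the SV40 polyadenylation signal. The small SV40 large T antigen fragment annotated next to the poly(A) signal is most likely just part of that SV40-derived region.

The associated study examined how short RNAs repress translation in mammalian cells. Comparing the two luciferases on one targeted message allows testing whether repression through the 3′ UTR sites depends on the mode of initiation or acts at a later step.
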