Features (pLannotate 1.2.2; 9 found; start..end, strand, type, name):
      1..589     +  rep_origin     ori: high-copy-number ColE1/pMB1/pBR322/pUC origin of replication
    664..1415    +  promoter       HSV TK promoter: herpes simplex virus thymidine kinase promoter
   1451..3103    +  CDS            luciferase: firefly luciferase; luc+; enhanced luc+ version of the luciferase gene
   3119..3319    +  ncRNA          IRES Cripavirus: Accession: RF00458 - Cripavirus internal ribosome entry site (IRES)
   3336..4271    +  CDS            Rluc: luciferase from the anthozoan coelenterate Renilla reniformis (sea pansy)
   4470..4591    -  polyA_signal   SV40 poly(A) signal: SV40 polyadenylation signal
   4614..4682    -  CDS            large T antigen (fragment): large T antigen from SV40 (simian virus 40)
   4724..4828    +  promoter       AmpR promoter: bla
   4829..5689    +  CDS            AmpR: β-lactamase; bla; confers resistance to ampicillin, carbenicillin, and related antibiotics
>Addgene plasmid #11509 | pFR_CrPV_xb | addgene full sequence | sequence record 217335 | Addgene NGS Result
TTGAGATCCTTTTTTTCTGCGCGTAATCTGCTGCTTGCAAACAAAAAAACCACCGCTACCAGCGGTGGTT
TGTTTGCCGGATCAAGAGCTACCAACTCTTTTTCCGAAGGTAACTGGCTTCAGCAGAGCGCAGATACCAA
ATACTGTTCTTCTAGTGTAGCCGTAGTTAGGCCACCACTTCAAGAACTCTGTAGCACCGCCTACATACCT
CGCTCTGCTAATCCTGTTACCAGTGGCTGCTGCCAGTGGCGATAAGTCGTGTCTTACCGGGTTGGACTCA
AGACGATAGTTACCGGATAAGGCGCAGCGGTCGGGCTGAACGGGGGGTTCGTGCACACAGCCCAGCTTGG
AGCGAACGACCTACACCGAACTGAGATACCTACAGCGTGAGCTATGAGAAAGCGCCACGCTTCCCGAAGG
GAGAAAGGCGGACAGGTATCCGGTAAGCGGCAGGGTCGGAACAGGAGAGCGCACGAGGGAGCTTCCAGGG
GGAAACGCCTGGTATCTTTATAGTCCTGTCGGGTTTCGCCACCTCTGACTTGAGCGTCGATTTTTGTGAT
GCTCGTCAGGGGGGCGGAGCCTATGGAAAAACGCCAGCAACGCGGCCTTTTTACGGTTCCTGGCCTTTTG
CTGGCCTTTTGCTCACATGGCTCGACAGATCTAAATGAGTCTTCGGACCTCGCGGGGGCCGCTTAAGCGG
TGGTTAGGGTTTGTCTGACGCGGGGGGAGGGGGAAGGAACGAAACACTCTCATTCGGAGGCGGCTCGGGG
TTTGGTCTTGGTGGCCACGGGCACGCAGAAGAGCGCCGCGATCCTCTTAAGCACCCCCCCGCCCTCCGTG
GAGGCGGGGGTTTGGTCGGCGGGTGGTAACTGGCGGGCCGCTGACTCGGGCGGGTCGCGCGCCCCAGAGT
GTGACCTTTTCGGTCTGCTCGCAGACCCCCGGGCGGCGCCGCCGCGGCGGCGACGGGCTCGCTGGGTCCT
AGGCTCCATGGGGACCGTATACGTGGACAGGCTCTGGAGCATCCGCACGACTGCGGTGATATTACCGGAG
ACCTTCTGCGGGACGAGCCGGGTCACGCGGCTGACGCGGAGCGTCCGTTGGGCGACAAACACCAGGACGG
GGCACAGGTACACTATCTTGTCACCCGGAGGCGCGAGGGACTGCAGGAGCTTCAGGGAGTGGCGCAGCTG
CTTCATCCCCGTGGCCCGTTGCTCGCGTTTGCTGGCGGTGTCCCCGGAAGAAATATATTTGCATGTCTTT
AGTTCTATGATGACACAAACCCCGCCCAGCGTCTTGTCATTGGCGAATTCGAACACGCAGATGCAGTCGG
GGCGGCGCGGTCCCAGGTCCACTTCGCATATTAAGGTGACGCGTGTGGCCTCGAACACCGAGCGACCCTG
CAGCGACCCGCTTAAAAGCTTGGCATTCCGGTACTGTTGGTAAAGCCACCATGGAAGACGCCAAAAACAT
AAAGAAAGGCCCGGCGCCATTCTATCCGCTGGAAGATGGAACCGCTGGAGAGCAACTGCATAAGGCTATG
AAGAGATACGCCCTGGTTCCTGGAACAATTGCTTTTACAGATGCACATATCGAGGTGGACATCACTTACG
CTGAGTACTTCGAAATGTCCGTTCGGTTGGCAGAAGCTATGAAACGATATGGGCTGAATACAAATCACAG
AATCGTCGTATGCAGTGAAAACTCTCTTCAATTCTTTATGCCGGTGTTGGGCGCGTTATTTATCGGAGTT
GCAGTTGCGCCCGCGAACGACATTTATAATGAACGTGAATTGCTCAACAGTATGGGCATTTCGCAGCCTA
CCGTGGTGTTCGTTTCCAAAAAGGGGTTGCAAAAAATTTTGAACGTGCAAAAAAAGCTCCCAATCATCCA
AAAAATTATTATCATGGATTCTAAAACGGATTACCAGGGATTTCAGTCGATGTACACGTTCGTCACATCT
CATCTACCTCCCGGTTTTAATGAATACGATTTTGTGCCAGAGTCCTTCGATAGGGACAAGACAATTGCAC
TGATCATGAACTCCTCTGGATCTACTGGTCTGCCTAAAGGTGTCGCTCTGCCTCATAGAACTGCCTGCGT
GAGATTCTCGCATGCCAGAGATCCTATTTTTGGCAATCAAATCATTCCGGATACTGCGATTTTAAGTGTT
GTTCCATTCCATCACGGTTTTGGAATGTTTACTACACTCGGATATTTGATATGTGGATTTCGAGTCGTCT
TAATGTATAGATTTGAAGAAGAGCTGTTTCTGAGGAGCCTTCAGGATTACAAGATTCAAAGTGCGCTGCT
GGTGCCAACCCTATTCTCCTTCTTCGCCAAAAGCACTCTGATTGACAAATACGATTTATCTAATTTACAC
GAAATTGCTTCTGGTGGCGCTCCCCTCTCTAAGGAAGTCGGGGAAGCGGTTGCCAAGAGGTTCCATCTGC
CAGGTATCAGGCAAGGATATGGGCTCACTGAGACTACATCAGCTATTCTGATTACACCCGAGGGGGATGA
TAAACCGGGCGCGGTCGGTAAAGTTGTTCCATTTTTTGAAGCGAAGGTTGTGGATCTGGATACCGGGAAA
ACGCTGGGCGTTAATCAAAGAGGCGAACTGTGTGTGAGAGGTCCTATGATTATGTCCGGTTATGTAAACA
ATCCGGAAGCGACCAACGCCTTGATTGACAAGGATGGATGGCTACATTCTGGAGACATAGCTTACTGGGA
CGAAGACGAACACTTCTTCATCGTTGACCGCCTGAAGTCTCTGATTAAGTACAAAGGCTATCAGGTGGCT
CCCGCTGAATTGGAATCCATCTTGCTCCAACACCCCAACATCTTCGACGCAGGTGTCGCAGGTCTTCCCG
ACGATGACGCCGGTGAACTTCCCGCCGCCGTTGTTGTTTTGGAGCACGGAAAGACGATGACGGAAAAAGA
GATCGTGGATTACGTCGCCAGTCAAGTAACAACCGCGAAAAAGTTGCGCGGAGGAGTTGTGTTTGTGGAC
GAAGTACCGAAAGGTCTTACCGGAAAACTCGACGCAAGAAAAATCAGAGAGATCCTCATAAAGGCCAAGA
AGGGCGGAAAGATCGCCGTGTAATTCTAGCACTAGTAAAGCAAAAATGTGATCTTGCTTGTAAATACAAT
TTTGAGAGGTTAATAAATTACAAGTAGTGCTATTTTTGTATTTAGGTTAGCTATTTAGCTTTACGTTCCA
GGATGCCTAGTGGCAGCCCCACAATATCCAGGAAGCCCTCTCTGCGGTTTTTCAGATTAGGTAGTCGAAA
AACCTAAGAAATTTACCTGCTACATTTCAAGATAATCTAGCCACCATGACTTCGAAAGTTTATGATCCAG
AACAAAGGAAACGGATGATAACTGGTCCGCAGTGGTGGGCCAGATGTAAACAAATGAATGTTCTTGATTC
ATTTATTAATTATTATGATTCAGAAAAACATGCAGAAAATGCTGTTATTTTTTTACATGGTAACGCGGCC
TCTTCTTATTTATGGCGACATGTTGTGCCACATATTGAGCCAGTAGCGCGGTGTATTATACCAGACCTTA
TTGGTATGGGCAAATCAGGCAAATCTGGTAATGGTTCTTATAGGTTACTTGATCATTACAAATATCTTAC
TGCATGGTTTGAACTTCTTAATTTACCAAAGAAGATCATTTTTGTCGGCCATGATTGGGGTGCTTGTTTG
GCATTTCATTATAGCTATGAGCATCAAGATAAGATCAAAGCAATAGTTCACGCTGAAAGTGTAGTAGATG
TGATTGAATCATGGGATGAATGGCCTGATATTGAAGAAGATATTGCGTTGATCAAATCTGAAGAAGGAGA
AAAAATGGTTTTGGAGAATAACTTCTTCGTGGAAACCATGTTGCCATCAAAAATCATGAGAAAGTTAGAA
CCAGAAGAATTTGCAGCATATCTTGAACCATTCAAAGAGAAAGGTGAAGTTCGTCGTCCAACATTATCAT
GGCCTCGTGAAATCCCGTTAGTAAAAGGTGGTAAACCTGACGTTGTACAAATTGTTAGGAATTATAATGC
TTATCTACGTGCAAGTGATGATTTACCAAAAATGTTTATTGAATCGGACCCAGGATTCTTTTCCAATGCT
ATTGTTGAAGGTGCCAAGAAGTTTCCTAATACTGAATTTGTCAAAGTAAAAGGTCTTCATTTTTCGCAAG
AAGATGCACCTGATGAAATGGGAAAATATATCAAATCGTTCGTTGAGCGAGTTCTCAAAAATGAACAATA
ATTCTAGACTCGAGCCGGAAGTTTTCACAAAGCTAACACCGGAAGTTTTCACAAAGCTAACACCGGAAGT
TTTCACAAAGCTAACACCGGAAGTTTTCACAAAGCTAACACCGGAGTTTTCACAAAGCTAACACCGGAAG
TTTTCACAAAGCTAACACCGGATCGCGGGCCCTAGAGCGGCCGCTTCGAGCAGACATGATAAGATACATT
GATGAGTTTGGACAAACCACAACTAGAATGCAGTGAAAAAAATGCTTTATTTGTGAAATTTGTGATGCTA
TTGCTTTATTTGTAACCATTATAAGCTGCAATAAACAAGTTAACAACAACAATTGCATTCATTTTATGTT
TCAGGTTCAGGGGGAGGTGTGGGAGGTTTTTTAAAGCAAGTAAAACCTCTACAAATGTGGTAAAATCGAT
AAGGATCCAGGTGGCACTTTTCGGGGAAATGTGCGCGGAACCCCTATTTGTTTATTTTTCTAAATACATT
CAAATATGTATCCGCTCATGAGACAATAACCCTGATAAATGCTTCAATAATATTGAAAAAGGAAGAGTAT
GAGTATTCAACATTTCCGTGTCGCCCTTATTCCCTTTTTTGCGGCATTTTGCCTTCCTGTTTTTGCTCAC
CCAGAAACGCTGGTGAAAGTAAAAGATGCTGAAGATCAGTTGGGTGCACGAGTGGGTTACATCGAACTGG
ATCTCAACAGCGGTAAGATCCTTGAGAGTTTTCGCCCCGAAGAACGTTTTCCAATGATGAGCACTTTTAA
AGTTCTGCTATGTGGCGCGGTATTATCCCGTATTGACGCCGGGCAAGAGCAACTCGGTCGCCGCATACAC
TATTCTCAGAATGACTTGGTTGAGTACTCACCAGTCACAGAAAAGCATCTTACGGATGGCATGACAGTAA
GAGAATTATGCAGTGCTGCCATAACCATGAGTGATAACACTGCGGCCAACTTACTTCTGACAACGATCGG
AGGACCGAAGGAGCTAACCGCTTTTTTGCACAACATGGGGGATCATGTAACTCGCCTTGATCGTTGGGAA
CCGGAGCTGAATGAAGCCATACCAAACGACGAGCGTGACACCACGATGCCTGTAGCAATGGCAACAACGT
TGCGCAAACTATTAACTGGCGAACTACTTACTCTAGCTTCCCGGCAACAATTAATAGACTGGATGGAGGC
GGATAAAGTTGCAGGACCACTTCTGCGCTCGGCCCTTCCGGCTGGCTGGTTTATTGCTGATAAATCTGGA
GCCGGTGAGCGTGGGTCTCGCGGTATCATTGCAGCACTGGGGCCAGATGGTAAGCCCTCCCGTATCGTAG
TTATCTACACGACGGGGAGTCAGGCAACTATGGATGAACGAAATAGACAGATCGCTGAGATAGGTGCCTC
ACTGATTAAGCATTGGTAACTGTCAGACCAAGTTTACTCATATATACTTTAGATTGATTTAAAACTTCAT
TTTTAATTTAAAAGGATCTAGGTGAAGATCCTTTTTGATAATCTCATGACCAAAATCCCTTAACGTGAGT
TTTCGTTCCACTGAGCGTCAGACCCCGTAGAAAAGATCAAAGGATCTTC
