>Addgene plasmid #11509 | pFR_CrPV_xb | addgene partial sequence | sequence record 18316 | EBV-rev 5'-GTGGTTTGTCCAAACTCATC-3'
GGTGTTAGCTTTGTGAAAACTTCCGGTGTTAGCTTTGTGAAAACTCCGGTGTTAGCTTTGTGAAAACTTC
CGGTGTTAGCTTTGTGAAAACTTCCGGTGTTAGCTTTGTGAAAACTTCCGGTGTTAGCTTTGTGAAAACT
TCCGGCTCGAGTCTAGAATTATTGTTCATTTTTGAGAACTCGCTCAACGAACGATTTGATATATTTTCCC
ATTTCATCAGGTGCATCTTCTTGCGAAAAATGAAGACCTTTTACTTTGACAAATTCAGTATTAGGAAACT
TCTTGGCACCTTCAACAATAGCATTGGAAAAGAATCCTGGGTCCGATTCAATAAACATTTTTGGTAAATC
ATCACTTGCACGTAGATAAGCATTATAATTCCTAACAATTTGTACAACGTCAGGTTTACCACCTTTTACT
AACGGGATTTCACGAGGCCATGATAATGTTGGACGACGAACTTCACCTTTCTCTTTGAATGGTTCAAGAT
ATGCTGCAAATTCTTCTGGTTCTAACTTTCTCATGATTTTTGATGGCAACATGGTTTCCACGAAGAAGTT
ATTCTCCAAAACCATTTTTTCTCCTTCTTCAGATTTGATCAACGCAATATCTTCTTCAATATCAGGCCAT
TCATCCCATGATTCAATCACATCTACTACACTTTCAGCGTGGACTATTGCTTTGATCTTATCTTGATGCT
C
